>Addgene plasmid #189877 | p663-UBC-miniTurbo-V5-NEK8_IDG-K | addgene full sequence | sequence record 374131 | Addgene NGS Result
AGGTGGCACTTTTCGGGGAAATGTGCGCGGAACCCCTATTTGTTTATTTTTCTAAATACATTCAAATATG
TATCCGCTCATGAGACAATAACCCTGATAAATGCTTCAATAATATTGAAAAAGGAAGAGTATGAGTATTC
AACATTTCCGTGTCGCCCTTATTCCCTTTTTTGCGGCATTTTGCCTTCCTGTTTTTGCTCACCCAGAAAC
GCTGGTGAAAGTAAAAGATGCTGAAGATCAGTTGGGTGCACGAGTGGGTTACATCGAACTGGATCTCAAC
AGCGGTAAGATCCTTGAGAGTTTTCGCCCCGAAGAACGTTTTCCAATGATGAGCACTTTTAAAGTTCTGC
TATGTGGCGCGGTATTATCCCGTATTGACGCCGGGCAAGAGCAACTCGGTCGCCGCATACACTATTCTCA
GAATGACTTGGTTGAGTACTCACCAGTCACAGAAAAGCATCTTACGGATGGCATGACAGTAAGAGAATTA
TGCAGTGCTGCCATAACCATGAGTGATAACACTGCGGCCAACTTACTTCTGACAACGATCGGAGGACCGA
AGGAGCTAACCGCTTTTTTGCACAACATGGGGGATCATGTAACTCGCCTTGATCGTTGGGAACCGGAGCT
GAATGAAGCCATACCAAACGACGAGCGTGACACCACGATGCCTGTAGCAATGGCAACAACGTTGCGCAAA
CTATTAACTGGCGAACTACTTACTCTAGCTTCCCGGCAACAATTAATAGACTGGATGGAGGCGGATAAAG
TTGCAGGACCACTTCTGCGCTCGGCCCTTCCGGCTGGCTGGTTTATTGCTGATAAATCTGGAGCCGGTGA
GCGTGGGTCTCGCGGTATCATTGCAGCACTGGGGCCAGATGGTAAGCCCTCCCGTATCGTAGTTATCTAC
ACGACGGGGAGTCAGGCAACTATGGATGAACGAAATAGACAGATCGCTGAGATAGGTGCCTCACTGATTA
AGCATTGGTAACTGTCAGACCAAGTTTACTCATATATACTTTAGATTGATTTAAAACTTCATTTTTAATT
TAAAAGGATCTAGGTGAAGATCCTTTTTGATAATCTCATGACCAAAATCCCTTAACGTGAGTTTTCGTTC
CACTGAGCGTCAGACCCCGTAGAAAAGATCAAAGGATCTTCTTGAGATCCTTTTTTTCTGCGCGTAATCT
GCTGCTTGCAAACAAAAAAACCACCGCTACCAGCGGTGGTTTGTTTGCCGGATCAAGAGCTACCAACTCT
TTTTCCGAAGGTAACTGGCTTCAGCAGAGCGCAGATACCAAATACTGTTCTTCTAGTGTAGCCGTAGTTA
GGCCACCACTTCAAGAACTCTGTAGCACCGCCTACATACCTCGCTCTGCTAATCCTGTTACCAGTGGCTG
CTGCCAGTGGCGATAAGTCGTGTCTTACCGGGTTGGACTCAAGACGATAGTTACCGGATAAGGCGCAGCG
GTCGGGCTGAACGGGGGGTTCGTGCACACAGCCCAGCTTGGAGCGAACGACCTACACCGAACTGAGATAC
CTACAGCGTGAGCTATGAGAAAGCGCCACGCTTCCCGAAGGGAGAAAGGCGGACAGGTATCCGGTAAGCG
GCAGGGTCGGAACAGGAGAGCGCACGAGGGAGCTTCCAGGGGGAAACGCCTGGTATCTTTATAGTCCTGT
CGGGTTTCGCCACCTCTGACTTGAGCGTCGATTTTTGTGATGCTCGTCAGGGGGGCGGAGCCTATGGAAA
AACGCCAGCAACGCGGCCTTTTTACGGTTCCTGGCCTTTTGCTGGCCTTTTGCTCACATGTTCTTTCCTG
CGTTATCCCCTGATTCTGTGGATAACCGTATTACCGCCTTTGAGTGAGCTGATACCGCTCGCCGCAGCCG
AACGACCGAGCGCAGCGAGTCAGTGAGCGAGGAAGCGGAAGAGCGCCCAATACGCAAACCGCCTCTCCCC
GCGCGTTGGCCGATTCATTAATGCAGCTGGCACGACAGGTTTCCCGACTGGAAAGCGGGCAGTGAGCGCA
ACGCAATTAATGTGAGTTAGCTCACTCATTAGGCACCCCAGGCTTTACACTTTATGCTTCCGGCTCGTAT
GTTGTGTGGAATTGTGAGCGGATAACAATTTCACACAGGAAACAGCTATGACCATGATTACGCCAAGCGC
GCAATTAACCCTCACTAAAGGGAACAAAAGCTGGAGCTGCAAGCTTAATGTAGTCTTATGCAATACTCTT
GTAGTCTTGCAACATGGTAACGATGAGTTAGCAACATGCCTTACAAGGAGAGAAAAAGCACCGTGCATGC
CGATTGGTGGAAGTAAGGTGGTACGATCGTGCCTTATTAGGAAGGCAACAGACGGGTCTGACATGGATTG
GACGAACCACTGAATTGCCGCATTGCAGAGATATTGTATTTAAGTGCCTAGCTCGATACATAAACGGGTC
TCTCTGGTTAGACCAGATCTGAGCCTGGGAGCTCTCTGGCTAACTAGGGAACCCACTGCTTAAGCCTCAA
TAAAGCTTGCCTTGAGTGCTTCAAGTAGTGTGTGCCCGTCTGTTGTGTGACTCTGGTAACTAGAGATCCC
TCAGACCCTTTTAGTCAGTGTGGAAAATCTCTAGCAGTGGCGCCCGAACAGGGACTTGAAAGCGAAAGGG
AAACCAGAGGAGCTCTCTCGACGCAGGACTCGGCTTGCTGAAGCGCGCACGGCAAGAGGCGAGGGGCGGC
GACTGGTGAGTACGCCAAAAATTTTGACTAGCGGAGGCTAGAAGGAGAGAGATGGGTGCGAGAGCGTCAG
TATTAAGCGGGGGAGAATTAGATCGCGATGGGAAAAAATTCGGTTAAGGCCAGGGGGAAAGAAAAAATAT
AAATTAAAACATATAGTATGGGCAAGCAGGGAGCTAGAACGATTCGCAGTTAATCCTGGCCTGTTAGAAA
CATCAGAAGGCTGTAGACAAATACTGGGACAGCTACAACCATCCCTTCAGACAGGATCAGAAGAACTTAG
ATCATTATATAATACAGTAGCAACCCTCTATTGTGTGCATCAAAGGATAGAGATAAAAGACACCAAGGAA
GCTTTAGACAAGATAGAGGAAGAGCAAAACAAAAGTAAGACCACCGCACAGCAAGCGGCCGCTGATCTTC
AGACCTGGAGGAGGAGATATGAGGGACAATTGGAGAAGTGAATTATATAAATATAAAGTAGTAAAAATTG
AACCATTAGGAGTAGCACCCACCAAGGCAAAGAGAAGAGTGGTGCAGAGAGAAAAAAGAGCAGTGGGAAT
AGGAGCTTTGTTCCTTGGGTTCTTGGGAGCAGCAGGAAGCACTATGGGCGCAGCGTCAATGACGCTGACG
GTACAGGCCAGACAATTATTGTCTGGTATAGTGCAGCAGCAGAACAATTTGCTGAGGGCTATTGAGGCGC
AACAGCATCTGTTGCAACTCACAGTCTGGGGCATCAAGCAGCTCCAGGCAAGAATCCTGGCTGTGGAAAG
ATACCTAAAGGATCAACAGCTCCTGGGGATTTGGGGTTGCTCTGGAAAACTCATTTGCACCACTGCTGTG
CCTTGGAATGCTAGTTGGAGTAATAAATCTCTGGAACAGATTTGGAATCACACGACCTGGATGGAGTGGG
ACAGAGAAATTAACAATTACACAAGCTTAATACACTCCTTAATTGAAGAATCGCAAAACCAGCAAGAAAA
GAATGAACAAGAATTATTGGAATTAGATAAATGGGCAAGTTTGTGGAATTGGTTTAACATAACAAATTGG
CTGTGGTATATAAAATTATTCATAATGATAGTAGGAGGCTTGGTAGGTTTAAGAATAGTTTTTGCTGTAC
TTTCTATAGTGAATAGAGTTAGGCAGGGATATTCACCATTATCGTTTCAGACCCACCTCCCAACCCCGAG
GGGACCCGACAGGCCCGAAGGAATAGAAGAAGAAGGTGGAGAGAGAGACAGAGACAGATCCATTCGATTA
GTGAACGGATCTCGACGGTATCGGTTAACTTTTAAAAGAAAAGGGGGGATTGGGGGGTACAGTGCAGGGG
AAAGAATAGTAGACATAATAGCAACAGACATACAAACTAAAGAATTACAAAAACAAATTACAAAATTCAA
AATTTTATCGTCCAGTGTGGTGGAATTCTGCAGATATCACAACTTTGTATAGAAAAGTTGGCCTCCGCGC
CGGGTTTTGGCGCCTCCCGCGGGCGCCCCCCTCCTCACGGCGAGCGCTGCCACGTCAGACGAAGGGCGCA
GCGAGCGTCCTGATCCTTCCGCCCGGACGCTCAGGACAGCGGCCCGCTGCTCATAAGACTCGGCCTTAGA
ACCCCAGTATCAGCAGAAGGACATTTTAGGACGGGACTTGGGTGACTCTAGGGCACTGGTTTTCTTTCCA
GAGAGCGGAACAGGCGAGGAAAAGTAGTCCCTTCTCGGCGATTCTGCGGAGGGATCTCCGTGGGGCGGTG
AACGCCGATGATTATATAAGGACGCGCCGGGTGTGGCACAGCTAGTTCCGTCGCAGCCGGGATTTGGGTC
GCGGTTCTTGTTTGTGGATCGCTGTGATCGTCACTTGGTGAGTAGCGGGCTGCTGGGCTGGCCGGGGCTT
TCGTGGCCGCCGGGCCGCTCGGTGGGACGGAAGCGTGTGGAGAGACCGCCAAGGGCTGTAGTCTGGGTCC
GCGAGCAAGGTTGCCCTGAACTGGGGGTTGGGGGGAGCGCAGCAAAATGGCGGCTGTTCCCGAGTCTTGA
ATGGAAGACGCTTGTGAGGCGGGCTGTGAGGTCGTTGAAACAAGGTGGGGGGCATGGTGGGCGGCAAGAA
CCCAAGGTCTTGAGGCCTTCGCTAATGCGGGAAAGCTCTTATTCGGGTGAGATGGGCTGGGGCACCATCT
GGGGACCCTGACGTGAAGTTTGTCACTGACTGGAGAACTCGGTTTGTCGTCTGTTGCGGGGGCGGCAGTT
ATGGCGGTGCCGTTGGGCAGTGCACCCGTACCTTTGGGAGCGCGCGCCCTCGTCGTGTCGTGACGTCACC
CGTTCTGTTGGCTTATAATGCAGGGTGGGGCCACCTGCCGGTAGGTGTGCGGTAGGCTTTTCTCCGTCGC
AGGACGCAGGGTTCGGGCCTAGGGTAGGCTCTCCTGAATCGACAGGCGCCGGACCTCTGGTGAGGGGAGG
GATAAGTGAGGCGTCAGTTTCTTTGGTCGGTTTTATGTACCTATCTTCTTAAGTAGCTGAAGCTCCGGTT
TTGAACTATGCGCTCGGGGTTGGCGAGTGTGTTTTGTGAAGTTTTTTAGGCACCTTTTGAAATGTAATCA
TTTGGGTCAATATGTAATTTTCAGTGTTAGACTAGTAAATTGTCCGCTAAATTCTGGCCGTTTTTGGCTT
TTTTGTTAGACGGCCAACTTTTGTATACAAAGTGGGCCACCATGGGAATCCCGCTGCTGAACGCTAAACA
GATTCTGGGACAGCTGGACGGCGGGAGCGTGGCAGTCCTGCCTGTGGTCGACTCCACCAATCAGTACCTG
CTGGATCGAATCGGCGAGCTGAAGAGTGGGGATGCTTGCATTGCAGAATATCAGCAGGCAGGGAGAGGAA
GCAGAGGGAGGAAATGGTTCTCTCCTTTTGGAGCTAACCTGTACCTGAGTATGTTTTGGCGCCTGAAGCG
GGGACCAGCAGCAATCGGCCTGGGCCCGGTCATCGGAATTGTCATGGCAGAAGCGCTGCGAAAGCTGGGA
GCAGACAAGGTGCGAGTCAAATGGCCCAATGACCTGTATCTGCAGGATAGAAAGCTGGCAGGCATCCTGG
TGGAGCTGGCCGGAATAACAGGCGATGCTGCACAGATCGTCATTGGCGCCGGGATTAACGTGGCTATGAG
GCGCGTGGAGGAAAGCGTGGTCAATCAGGGCTGGATCACACTGCAGGAAGCAGGGATTAACCTGGACAGG
AATACTCTGGCCGCTATGCTGATCCGAGAGCTGCGGGCAGCCCTGGAACTGTTCGAGCAGGAAGGCCTGG
CTCCATATCTGTCACGGTGGGAGAAGCTGGATAACTTCATCAATAGACCCGTGAAGCTGATCATTGGGGA
CAAAGAGATTTTCGGGATTAGCCGGGGGATTGATAAACAGGGAGCCCTGCTGCTGGAACAGGACGGAGTT
ATCAAACCCTGGATGGGCGGAGAAATCAGTCTGCGGTCTGCCGAAAAGGCTAGCGGCAAGCCCATCCCCA
ACCCCCTGCTGGGCCTGGACAGCACCACAAGTTTGTACAAAAAAGCAGGCTCCACCATGGAGAAGTACGA
GCGGATCCGAGTGGTGGGGAGAGGTGCCTTCGGGATTGTGCACCTGTGCCTGCGAAAGGCTGACCAGAAG
CTGGTGATCATCAAGCAGATTCCAGTGGAACAGATGACCAAGGAAGAGCGGCAGGCAGCCCAGAATGAGT
GCCAGGTCCTCAAGCTGCTCAACCACCCCAATGTCATTGAGTACTACGAGAACTTCCTGGAAGACAAAGC
CCTTATGATCGCCATGGAATATGCACCAGGCGGCACTCTGGCTGAGTTCATCCAAAAGCGCTGTAATTCC
CTGCTGGAGGAGGAGACCATCCTGCACTTCTTCGTGCAGATCCTGCTTGCACTGCATCATGTGCACACCC
ACCTCATCCTGCACCGAGACCTCAAGACCCAGAACATCCTGCTTGACAAACACCGCATGGTCGTCAAGAT
CGGTGATTTCGGCATCTCCAAGATCCTTAGCAGCAAGAGCAAGGCCTACACGGTGGTGGGTACCCCATGC
TATATCTCCCCTGAGCTGTGTGAGGGCAAGCCCTACAACCAGAAGAGTGACATCTGGGCCCTGGGCTGTG
TCCTCTACGAGCTGGCCAGCCTCAAGAGGGCTTTCGAGGCTGCGAACTTGCCAGCACTGGTGCTGAAGAT
CATGAGTGGCACCTTTGCACCTATCTCTGACCGGTACAGCCCTGAGCTTCGCCAGCTGGTCCTGAGTCTA
CTCAGCCTGGAGCCTGCCCAGCGGCCACCACTCAGCCACATCATGGCACAGCCCCTCTGCATCCGTGCCC
TCCTCAACCTCCACACCGACGTGGGCAGTGTCCGCATGCGGAGGGCAGAGAAGTCCGTGGCCCCCAGCAA
CACAGGGAGCAGGACCACCAGTGTCCGCTGCAGAGGTATCCCCCGGGGACCTGTGAGGCCAGCCATCCCA
CCACCACTGTCGTCAGTGTATGCCTGGGGTGGTGGGCTGGGCACCCCCCTGCGGCTGCCAATGCTCAACA
CAGAGGTGGTCCAGGTGGCAGCTGGGCGCACGCAGAAAGCCGGCGTCACGCGCTCTGGGCGTCTCATCCT
GTGGGAGGCCCCACCCCTAGGTGCAGGCGGAGGCAGTCTCCTTCCTGGGGCAGTGGAGCAGCCACAGCCC
CAGTTCATCTCGCGTTTCCTGGAGGGCCAGTCGGGTGTGACCATCAAGCACGTGGCCTGTGGGGACTTCT
TCACTGCCTGCCTGACTGACAGAGGCATCATCATGACATTCGGCAGCGGCAGCAATGGGTGCCTAGGCCA
TGGCAGCCTCACTGACATCAGCCAGCCCACCATTGTGGAGGCTTTGCTGGGCTATGAAATGGTGCAGGTG
GCCTGTGGGGCCTCTCACGTGCTGGCCCTGTCCACTGAGCGAGAACTATTTGCCTGGGGCCGTGGAGACA
GCGGCAGACTGGGGCTAGGCACCAGGGAGTCCCACAGCTGCCCCCAGCAGGTGCCCATGCCCCCAGGACA
GGAAGCTCAGCGAGTTGTATGTGGTATCGATTCCTCCATGATCCTCACTGTGCCTGGCCAAGCCCTAGCC
TGTGGGAGCAACAGGTTCAACAAGCTGGGCCTGGACCACCTCTCCCTGGGGGAGGAGCCTGTCCCCCACC
AGCAAGTGGAGGAGGCCCTGAGCTTCACACTACTAGGCTCTGCACCCCTGGACCAGGAGCCTCTGCTGAG
TATAGACCTGGGCACTGCTCACTCAGCTGCTGTGACTGCCTCGGGTGATTGCTACACTTTTGGCAGCAAT
CAGCACGGACAGTTGGGCACCAATACTCGCCGAGGCAGTCGGGCACCCTGTAAGGTCCAAGGCCTTGAGG
GCATCAAGATGGCAATGGTAGCCTGTGGGGATGCCTTCACTGTAGCTATTGGGGCAGAGAGCGAAGTGTA
CTCTTGGGGCAAAGGGGCGCGAGGTCGATTGGGAAGGAGGGATGAGGATGCCGGACTCCCTCGGCCAGTG
CAGTTGGATGAGACACACCCTTACACGGTGACTTCCGTGTCCTGTTGCCATGGAAACACCCTCCTGGCTG
TTCGATCGGTCACAGATGAGCCGGTCCCCCCCTAGGGACCCAGCTTTCTTGTACAAAGTGGTGATATCCA
GCACAGTGGCGGCCGCTCGACAATCAACCTCTGGATTACAAAATTTGTGAAAGATTGACTGGTATTCTTA
ACTATGTTGCTCCTTTTACGCTATGTGGATACGCTGCTTTAATGCCTTTGTATCATGCTATTGCTTCCCG
TATGGCTTTCATTTTCTCCTCCTTGTATAAATCCTGGTTGCTGTCTCTTTATGAGGAGTTGTGGCCCGTT
GTCAGGCAACGTGGCGTGGTGTGCACTGTGTTTGCTGACGCAACCCCCACTGGTTGGGGCATTGCCACCA
CCTGTCAGCTCCTTTCCGGGACTTTCGCTTTCCCCCTCCCTATTGCCACGGCGGAACTCATCGCCGCCTG
CCTTGCCCGCTGCTGGACAGGGGCTCGGCTGTTGGGCACTGACAATTCCGTGGTGTTGTCGGGGAAGCTG
ACGTCCTTTCCATGGCTGCTCGCCTGTGTTGCCACCTGGATTCTGCGCGGGACGTCCTTCTGCTACGTCC
CTTCGGCCCTCAATCCAGCGGACCTTCCTTCCCGCGGCCTGCTGCCGGCTCTGCGGCCTCTTCCGCGTCT
TCGCCTTCGCCCTCAGACGAGTCGGATCTCCCTTTGGGCCGCCTCCCCGCCTGGAATTCTACCGGGTAGG
GGAGGCGCTTTTCCCAAGGCAGTCTGGAGCATGCGCTTTAGCAGCCCCGCTGGGCACTTGGCGCTACACA
AGTGGCCTCTGGCCTCGCACACATTCCACATCCACCGGTAGGCGCCAACCGGCTCCGTTCTTTGGTGGCC
CCTTCGCGCCACCTTCTACTCCTCCCCTAGTCAGGAAGTTCCCCCCCGCCCCGCAGCTCGCGTCGTGCAG
GACGTGACAAATGGAAGTAGCACGTCTCACTAGTCTCGTGCAGATGGACAGCACCGCTGAGCAATGGAAG
CGGGTAGGCCTTTGGGGCAGCGGCCAATAGCAGCTTTGCTCCTTCGCTTTCTGGGCTCAGAGGCTGGGAA
GGGGTGGGTCCGGGGGCGGGCTCAGGGGCGGGCTCAGGGGCGGGGCGGGCGCCCGAAGGTCCTCCGGAGG
CCCGGCATTCTGCACGCTTCAAAAGCGCACGTCTGCCGCGCTGTTCTCCTCTTCCTCATCTCCGGGCCTT
TCGACCTGCAGCCCAAGCTTACCATGACCGAGTACAAGCCCACGGTGCGCCTCGCCACCCGCGACGACGT
CCCCAGGGCCGTACGCACCCTCGCCGCCGCGTTCGCCGACTACCCCGCCACGCGCCACACCGTCGATCCG
GACCGCCACATCGAGCGGGTCACCGAGCTGCAAGAACTCTTCCTCACGCGCGTCGGGCTCGACATCGGCA
AGGTGTGGGTCGCGGACGACGGCGCCGCGGTGGCGGTCTGGACCACGCCGGAGAGCGTCGAAGCGGGGGC
GGTGTTCGCCGAGATCGGCCCGCGCATGGCCGAGTTGAGCGGTTCCCGGCTGGCCGCGCAGCAACAGATG
GAAGGCCTCCTGGCGCCGCACCGGCCCAAGGAGCCCGCGTGGTTCCTGGCCACCGTCGGCGTCTCGCCCG
ACCACCAGGGCAAGGGTCTGGGCAGCGCCGTCGTGCTCCCCGGAGTGGAGGCGGCCGAGCGCGCCGGGGT
GCCCGCCTTCCTGGAGACCTCCGCGCCCCGCAACCTCCCCTTCTACGAGCGGCTCGGCTTCACCGTCACC
GCCGACGTCGAGGTGCCCGAAGGACCGCGCACCTGGTGCATGACCCGCAAGCCCGGTGCCTGACGCCCGC
CCCACGACCCGCAGCGCCCGACCGAAAGGAGCGCACGACCCCATGCATCTCGAGGGCCCGGTACCTTTAA
GACCAATGACTTACAAGGCAGCTGTAGATCTTAGCCACTTTTTAAAAGAAAAGGGGGGACTGGAAGGGCT
AGCTCACTCCCAACGAAGACAAGATCTGCTTTTTGCTTGTACTGGGTCTCTCTGGTTAGACCAGATCTGA
GCCTGGGAGCTCTCTGGCTAACTAGGGAACCCACTGCTTAAGCCTCAATAAAGCTTGCCTTGAGTGCTTC
AAGTAGTGTGTGCCCGTCTGTTGTGTGACTCTGGTAACTAGAGATCCCTCAGACCCTTTTAGTCAGTGTG
GAAAATCTCTAGCAGTAGTAGTTCATGTCATCTTATTATTCAGTATTTATAACTTGCAAAGAAATGAATA
TCAGAGAGTGAGAGGAACTTGTTTATTGCAGCTTATAATGGTTACAAATAAAGCAATAGCATCACAAATT
TCACAAATAAAGCATTTTTTTCACTGCATTCTAGTTGTGGTTTGTCCAAACTCATCAATGTATCTTATCA
TGTCTGGCTCTAGCTATCCCGCCCCTAACTCCGCCCATCCCGCCCCTAACTCCGCCCAGTTCCGCCCATT
CTCCGCCCCATGGCTGACTAATTTTTTTTATTTATGCAGAGGCCGAGGCCGCCTCGGCCTCTGAGCTATT
CCAGAAGTAGTGAGGAGGCTTTTTTGGAGGCCTAGGGACGTACCCAATTCGCCCTATAGTGAGTCGTATT
ACGCGCGCTCACTGGCCGTCGTTTTACAACGTCGTGACTGGGAAAACCCTGGCGTTACCCAACTTAATCG
CCTTGCAGCACATCCCCCTTTCGCCAGCTGGCGTAATAGCGAAGAGGCCCGCACCGATCGCCCTTCCCAA
CAGTTGCGCAGCCTGAATGGCGAATGGG
[124 nt withheld, positions 11089-11212]
C
[91 nt withheld, positions 11214-11304]
A
[49 nt withheld, positions 11306-11354]
CCTTTGACGTTGGAGTCCACGTTCTTT
[37 nt withheld, positions 11382-11418]
ACCCTATCTCGGTCTATTCTTTTGATTTATAAGGGATTTTGCCGATTTCGGCCTATTGGTTAAAAAATGA
GCTGATTTAACAAAAATTTAACGCGAATTTTAACAAAATATTAACGCTTACAATTT
Features (pLannotate 1.2.2; 32 found; start..end, strand, type, name):
     26..130     +  promoter       AmpR promoter: bla
    131..991     +  CDS            AmpR: β-lactamase; bla; confers resistance to ampicillin, carbenicillin, and related antibiotics
   1162..1750    +  rep_origin     ori: high-copy-number ColE1/pMB1/pBR322/pUC origin of replication
   1933..2025    +  CDS            lacI (fragment): lac repressor; lacI; The lac repressor binds to the lac operator to inhibit transcription in E. coli. This inhibition can be relieved by adding lactose or isopropyl-β-D-thiogalactopyranoside (IPTG).
   2038..2059    +  protein_bind   CAP binding site: CAP binding activates transcription in the presence of cAMP. E. coli catabolite activator protein
   2074..2104    +  promoter       lac promoter: promoter for the E. coli lac operon
   2108..2130    +  protein_bind   lac operator (fragment): The lac repressor binds to the lac operator to inhibit transcription in E. coli. This inhibition can be relieved by adding lactose or isopropyl-β-D-thiogalactopyranoside (IPTG). lac repressor encoded by lacI
   2173..2191    +  promoter       T3 promoter: promoter for bacteriophage T3 RNA polymerase
   2219..2445    +  promoter       RSV promoter: Rous sarcoma virus enhancer/promoter
   2446..2626    +  LTR            5' LTR (truncated): truncated 5' long terminal repeat (LTR) from HIV-1
   2673..2798    +  misc_feature   HIV-1 Ψ: packaging signal of human immunodeficiency virus type 1
   2782..3145    +  CDS            HIV-1 gag (fragment): gag protein from human immunodeficiency virus 1; gag
   3291..3524    +  misc_feature   RRE: The Rev response element (RRE) of HIV-1 allows for Rev-dependent mRNA export from the nucleus to the cytoplasm.
   3901..4001    +  CDS            Rev (fragment): human immunodeficiency virus 1 (HIV-1) Rev protein; rev; enhances nuclear export of unspliced and incompletely spliced viral mRNAs
   4020..4136    +  misc_feature   cPPT/CTS: central polypurine tract and central termination sequence of HIV-1
   4170..4190    +  protein_bind   attB4: mutant version of attB; core recombination site for the Gateway® BP reaction BP Clonase™
   4190..5401    +  promoter       UbC promoter: human ubiquitin C promoter
   5405..5423    -  protein_bind   attB5 (fragment): mutant version of attB; core recombination site for the Gateway® BP reaction BP Clonase™
   5438..6208    +  CDS            miniTurbo: N-terminally truncated mutant of the E. coli biotin ligase BioID engineered for improved catalytic efficiency (Branon et al., 2018)
   6257..6281    +  protein_bind   attB1: mutant version of attB; recombination site for the Gateway® BP reaction BP Clonase™
   6287..8362    +  CDS            NEK8: NEK8_HUMAN - Also known as JCK, NEK12A. Experimental evidence at protein level: Swiss-Prot protein existence level 1. Required for renal tubular integrity. May regulate local cytoskeletal structure in kidney tubule epithelial cells. May regulate ciliary biogenesis through targeting of proteins to the cilia (By similarity). Plays a role in organogenesis and is involved in the regulation of the Hippo signaling pathway. From Homo sapiens (Human).
   8368..8392    -  protein_bind   attB2: mutant version of attB; recombination site for the Gateway® BP reaction BP Clonase™
   8422..9010    +  misc_feature   WPRE: woodchuck hepatitis virus posttranscriptional regulatory element
   9024..9523    +  promoter       PGK promoter: mouse phosphoglycerate kinase 1 promoter
   9544..10143   +  CDS            PuroR: puromycin N-acetyltransferase; pac from Streptomyces alboniger; confers resistance to puromycin
  10211..10348   +  CDS            nef (fragment): NEF_HV1LA - Experimental evidence at protein level: Swiss-Prot protein existence level 1. Extracellular Nef protein targets CD4(+) T-lymphocytes for apoptosis by interacting with CXCR4 surface receptors. From Human immunodeficiency virus type 1 group M subtype B (isolate Lai) (HIV-1).
  10334..10514   +  LTR            5' LTR (truncated): truncated 5' long terminal repeat (LTR) from HIV-1
  10586..10707   +  polyA_signal   SV40 poly(A) signal: SV40 polyadenylation signal
  10747..10882   +  rep_origin     SV40 ori: SV40 origin of replication
  10903..10921   -  promoter       T7 promoter: promoter for bacteriophage T7 RNA polymerase
  10929..11084   +  CDS            lacZα (fragment): LacZα fragment of β-galactosidase; lacZ fragment
  11089..11517   +  rep_origin     f1 ori (sequence partly withheld): f1 bacteriophage origin of replication; arrow indicates direction of (+) strand synthesis
