[The description below was written by a language model from this plasmid's Addgene catalogue record and pLannotate feature annotations shown in this document.]
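Description:
p663-UBC-miniTurbo-V5-NEK8_IDG-K is a lentiviral mammalian expression clone built in the pDest663 Gateway destination backbone by multisite Gateway recombination. It is propagated in E. coli under ampicillin selection (AmpR). The feature table annotates a ColE1/pUC-type origin, although the catalogue lists the plasmid as low copy. An f1 origin and an SV40 origin are also present. The viral portion has a third-generation-style layout. An RSV promoter drives a truncated HIV-1 5' LTR, followed by the Ψ packaging signal with a gag fragment, the RRE for Rev-dependent export of the genomic RNA, and the cPPT/CTS element. A second truncated LTR and an SV40 polyadenylation signal close the transfer cassette.

Between the LTRs, the human ubiquitin C promoter (flanked by attB4 and attB5 scars) drives an open reading frame that begins with miniTurbo, an engineered truncated E. coli biotin ligase. This is joined across an attB1 site to human NEK8, which ends at attB2. The record describes the tag as N-terminal miniTurbo-V5. The V5 epitope is not annotated separately in the feature table but presumably lies in the short gap between miniTurbo and attB1. A WPRE downstream enhances transcript expression, and a separate mouse PGK promoter drives puromycin N-acetyltransferase for selecting transduced cells.

The construct was produced within a programme developing tools for understudied kinases. It is intended for stable expression of the NEK8 fusion so that nearby proteins become biotinylated and can be identified by proteomics, yielding protein-proximity networks. NEK8 is a kinase linked to ciliary biology and renal tubular integrity.
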