Addgene plasmid #189877: p663-UBC-miniTurbo-V5-NEK8_IDG-K
Purpose: Gateway destination clone of NEK8 (human) tagged with N-terminal miniTurbo-V5 for generating protein-proximity networks using proximity-dependent biotinylation proteomics
Depositing lab: Ben Major. Depositing organization: Washington University in Saint Louis.
Backbone
  Vector backbone: pDest663
  Backbone manufacturer: PEL
  Backbone size w/o insert (bp): 9019
  Vector type: Mammalian Expression, Lentiviral ; Gateway Destination
  Selectable markers: Puromycin
Growth in bacteria
  Bacterial resistance: Ampicillin, 100 μg/mL
  Growth temperature: 30°C
  Growth strain: DH10B
  Copy number: Low Copy
Gene/Insert
  Gene/Insert name: NEK8 (alt names: miniTurbo-V5-NEK8; miniTurbo-V5)
  Species: H. sapiens (human)
  Entrez Gene: NEK8 (a.k.a. JCK, NEK12A, NPHP9, RHPD2)
  Promoter: Ubiquitin
  Tag / fusion protein: miniTurbo-V5 (N terminal on insert)
  Cloning method: Gateway Cloning
  Sequencing primers: 5′ TGAAGCTCCGGTTTTGAACT; 3′ AATAGACCCGTGAAGCTGATC
Terms and licenses: Academic/Nonprofit Terms; Industry Terms: Not Available to Industry
Depositor comments: These plasmids were generated as part of the Illuminating the Druggable Genome (IDG) program sponsored by the NIH Common Fund. The goal of this program is to identify, gather, and distribute information and resources for proteins that currently are not well-studied yet belong to commonly drug-targeted protein families: protein kinases, non-olfactory G-protein coupled receptors (GPCRs), and ion channels. The IDG program is designed to develop fundamental research tools for understudied proteins, elucidate their function, and disseminate the IDG-related resources and data to the greater scientific community. These lentiviral gateway destination plasmids were generated, as part of the Kinase-Data and Resource Generating Center (DRGC), using the single fragment or multisite gateway cloning technology. They were used for generating proteomics-based protein-interaction and protein-proximity networks that can be accessed through the kinase-DRGC website https://darkkinome.org/. Each plasmid has either an N- or C-terminal fusion protein (Flag/ V5/V5-miniTurbo/V5-TurboID/miniTurbo-V5/TurboID-V5) tagged understudied kinase driven under either a CMV or Ubiquitin (UBC) promoter. All inserts in the pENTR plasmids used to generate the deposited destination plasmids were end-sequenced and insert size validated prior to multi-site gateway cloning. The combined insert size of the single fragment or three fragment destination plasmids were confirmed by restriction digestion (BsrGI, and EcoRV for pDest667; BsrGI, EcoRV, and BstZ17I for pDest663; and BsrGI for pHAGE) and all plasmids were partially sequenced to ensure in-frame ORFs and fusion tags.
How to cite: p663-UBC-miniTurbo-V5-NEK8_IDG-K was a gift from Ben Major (Addgene plasmid # 189877 ; http://n2t.net/addgene:189877 ; RRID:Addgene_189877)
